Addgene plasmid #226164: (attB) BRaf with MS2-circRNA
Purpose: Used to integrate HA-tagged BRaf and MS2-circRNA barcodes into RNA-Protein Landing Pad cell lines
Depositing lab: Dustin Maly. Depositing organization: University of Washington. Publication: Multiplexed profiling of intracellular protein abundance, activity, interactions and druggability with LABEL-seq. Simon JJ, Fowler DM, Maly DJ. Nat Methods. 2024 Nov;21(11):2094-2106. doi: 10.1038/s41592-024-02456-7. Epub 2024 Oct 21. PubMed 39433876.
Backbone
  Vector backbone: Custom attB
  Total vector size (bp): 7904
  Vector type: Mammalian Expression
  Selectable markers: Puromycin
Growth in bacteria
  Bacterial resistance: Ampicillin, 100 μg/mL
  Growth temperature: 37°C
  Growth strain: DH5alpha
  Copy number: High Copy
Gene/Insert 1
  Gene/Insert name: 2xHA-BRaf
  Species: H. sapiens (human)
  Insert size (bp): 2381
  Entrez Gene: BRAF (a.k.a. B-RAF1, B-raf, BRAF-1, BRAF1, NS7, RAFB1)
  Tag / fusion protein: 2xHA (N terminal on insert)
Gene/Insert 2
  Gene/Insert name: IRES-mCherry-P2A-PuroR
Gene/Insert 3
  Gene/Insert name: MS2-circRNA barcode
  Species: Synthetic
Terms and licenses: Academic/Nonprofit Terms; Industry Terms: Not Available to Industry
How to cite: (attB) BRaf with MS2-circRNA was a gift from Dustin Maly (Addgene plasmid # 226164 ; http://n2t.net/addgene:226164 ; RRID:Addgene_226164)
