[The description below was written by a language model from this plasmid's Addgene catalogue record and pLannotate feature annotations shown in this document.]
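Description:
(attB) BRaf with MS2-circRNA is a 7.9 kb mammalian expression plasmid built on a custom attB backbone and designed for recombinase-mediated, site-specific integration into "RNA-Protein Landing Pad" cell lines rather than for episomal expression. It is propagated in E. coli as a high-copy plasmid through a ColE1/pUC-type origin with ampicillin resistance. It also retains cloning-vector remnants: an f1 origin, lacZα and lac promoter/operator fragments, and flanking T7 and T3 promoters. The attB site itself is not picked up in the feature table. No mammalian promoter is annotated upstream of the coding cassette either, which would be consistent with a promoterless donor that depends on a promoter in the genomic landing pad, although the record does not state this.

The main payload is human BRAF, the serine/threonine kinase that phosphorylates MAP2K1 to activate the MAP kinase pathway, carrying an N-terminal 2xHA epitope tag. It is followed by an EMCV IRES driving mCherry-P2A-PuroR, so a single transcript yields the tagged kinase plus a red fluorescent reporter and puromycin N-acetyltransferase, the latter two separated by the self-cleaving 2A peptide. The unit ends with an SV40 polyadenylation signal. Correctly integrated cells can therefore be identified by fluorescence and enriched with puromycin.

Upstream of BRAF, on the opposite strand, lies a twister ribozyme fragment. This presumably belongs to the third insert, a synthetic MS2-circRNA barcode, since self-cleaving ribozymes are commonly used to generate ends for RNA circularization. MS2 hairpins allow such an RNA to be bound by MS2 coat protein fusions. According to the record, the plasmid is used to co-integrate HA-BRaf and its circular RNA barcode for multiplexed, sequencing-based profiling of protein abundance, activity, interactions and druggability.
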