Features (pLannotate 1.2.2; 18 found; start..end, strand, type, name):
     39..57      +  promoter       T7 promoter: promoter for bacteriophage T7 RNA polymerase
    346..412     -  ncRNA          twister-P3 (fragment): Accession: RF03154 - type-P3 twister ribozyme
    603..2897    +  CDS            BRAF: BRAF_HUMAN - Also known as BRAF1, RAFB1. Experimental evidence at protein level: Swiss-Prot protein existence level 1. Protein kinase involved in the transduction of mitogenic signals from the cell membrane to the nucleus (Probable). Phosphorylates MAP2K1, and thereby activates the MAP kinase signal transduction pathway (PubMed:21441910, PubMed:29433126). May play a role in the postsynaptic responses of hippocampal neurons (PubMed:1508179). From Homo sapiens (Human).
   3077..3539    +  misc_feature   IRES: internal ribosome entry site (IRES) of the encephalomyocarditis virus (EMCV)
   3553..4242    +  CDS            mCherry: mCherry is a basic (constitutively fluorescent) red fluorescent protein published in 2004, derived from Discosoma sp.. It is reported to be a very rapidly-maturing monomer with low acid sensitivity.
   4306..4890    +  CDS            pac: PUAC_STRAD - Protein predicted: Swiss-Prot protein existence level 4. Detoxification of puromycin. From Streptomyces alboniger.
   4897..4980    +  CDS            large T antigen (fragment): large T antigen from SV40 (simian virus 40)
   5002..5123    +  polyA_signal   SV40 poly(A) signal: SV40 polyadenylation signal
   5132..5150    -  promoter       T3 promoter: promoter for bacteriophage T3 RNA polymerase
   5195..5211    -  protein_bind   lac operator: The lac repressor binds to the lac operator to inhibit transcription in E. coli. This inhibition can be relieved by adding lactose or isopropyl-β-D-thiogalactopyranoside (IPTG). lac repressor encoded by lacI
   5219..5249    -  promoter       lac promoter: promoter for the E. coli lac operon
   5264..5285    -  protein_bind   CAP binding site: CAP binding activates transcription in the presence of cAMP. E. coli catabolite activator protein
   5298..5390    -  CDS            lacI (fragment): lac repressor; lacI; The lac repressor binds to the lac operator to inhibit transcription in E. coli. This inhibition can be relieved by adding lactose or isopropyl-β-D-thiogalactopyranoside (IPTG).
   5573..6161    -  rep_origin     ori: high-copy-number ColE1/pMB1/pBR322/pUC origin of replication
   6332..7192    -  CDS            AmpR: β-lactamase; bla; confers resistance to ampicillin, carbenicillin, and related antibiotics
   7193..7297    -  promoter       AmpR promoter: bla
   7350..7778    -  rep_origin     f1 ori (sequence partly withheld): f1 bacteriophage origin of replication; arrow indicates direction of (+) strand synthesis
   7783..36      -  CDS            lacZα (fragment) (across the origin): LacZα fragment of β-galactosidase; lacZ fragment
>Addgene plasmid #226164 | (attB) BRaf with MS2-circRNA | addgene full sequence | sequence record 451902 | Addgene NGS Result
CCCAGTCACGACGTTGTAAAACGACGGCCAGTGAATTGTAATACGACTCACTATAGGGCGAATTGGGTAC
CGGGCCCCCCCGCATGCACTAGTAAAAAAAGCGGACCGAAGTCCGCTCTAGAGCGTGGACTGTACCCTCC
ACTTTTATCCGGGCTTGGGACCGGCATTGGCAGTGTTCTACAGTCCACGCCGACCGCGGCCACGGCTCTG
ATGCGTCTGGATTACGACTCGTCGTCACTAGATGTACATATTTTTGAATTCGCGTGTACAACGTCCGGAG
CCCACACTCTACTCGACACGTACCCTGATGGTGTACGTGGACCCGACCGTCTCCGGACGTGCGGCCGCAC
TCGGCATCGTTAGGCGGTTTCCCGCCCCCTCCCATTTTATCCGGGCTTGGGACCGGCGAGTGCGGCCCGT
CGACCCGGCTTGTCGACGACGGCGGTCTCCGTCGTCAGGATCATCCGCCGCGGCTTGAGCGGACTCTAGC
GTTTAAACTTAAGCTTGCCGCCACCATGTATCCCTATGACGTGCCGGACTACGCTGGCTCCGGCTATCCC
TATGATGTGCCGGATTACGCAGGTTCAGGAAGCGGTTCTGGAGCTGCGCTGAGCGGTGGAGGTGGAGGCG
GTGCAGAACCCGGGCAAGCATTGTTCAATGGGGATATGGAACCTGAAGCTGGCGCAGGAGCCGGAGCCGC
GGCCTCTTCGGCTGCCGATCCTGCTATTCCTGAGGAGGTGTGGAACATCAAACAGATGATTAAACTGACG
CAAGAGCATATTGAAGCCCTGCTTGATAAGTTCGGGGGCGAGCATAACCCCCCCAGCATTTATCTGGAGG
CATATGAGGAATATACGTCTAAACTCGACGCCCTTCAACAGCGGGAACAGCAGCTCCTTGAAAGCCTGGG
CAATGGGACGGATTTCTCAGTTAGTTCCAGTGCCAGTATGGATACAGTGACCTCATCATCCAGTTCCTCC
CTGTCTGTCCTGCCTTCTTCTCTCTCTGTTTTCCAAAACCCGACTGATGTAGCAAGGTCTAATCCTAAAA
GCCCACAAAAGCCGATTGTTCGGGTATTCCTGCCAAACAAACAAAGAACAGTTGTCCCAGCGCGATGCGG
CGTCACTGTTCGAGATAGTCTCAAAAAAGCACTGATGATGCGGGGATTGATTCCCGAATGCTGCGCAGTT
TACCGGATTCAGGATGGGGAGAAAAAACCAATAGGTTGGGACACGGATATAAGTTGGCTTACAGGGGAGG
AGCTTCACGTTGAGGTTCTGGAGAATGTTCCCTTGACAACACATAATTTTGTCAGAAAGACGTTCTTCAC
TTTGGCTTTCTGTGACTTTTGTAGAAAGCTGCTCTTCCAGGGCTTTCGATGTCAGACCTGCGGGTATAAA
TTCCACCAGCGGTGCTCCACAGAGGTACCTTTGATGTGTGTCAACTATGATCAACTTGACCTTCTTTTCG
TCAGTAAGTTCTTTGAACACCATCCGATCCCTCAGGAGGAAGCCTCCCTTGCCGAGACTGCCTTGACCAG
TGGCTCCTCTCCTTCTGCACCTGCATCCGACAGTATAGGCCCGCAAATATTGACCTCACCGAGCCCCAGT
AAATCTATTCCGATCCCGCAGCCCTTTCGCCCTGCGGACGAAGATCATAGGAATCAGTTTGGACAGCGCG
ACAGATCCTCCAGTGCGCCGAACGTACACATAAATACAATTGAACCTGTTAATATAGACGATTTGATTCG
CGACCAAGGGTTTAGGGGTGACGGAGGGTCAACCACCGGTTTGTCTGCTACTCCACCAGCTTCTCTGCCA
GGGTCTCTCACAAATGTTAAAGCATTGCAAAAATCCCCTGGACCTCAACGAGAAAGGAAGAGCAGCTCAT
CTAGCGAGGACCGCAACAGAATGAAGACTCTCGGTAGAAGAGACTCGAGTGACGACTGGGAAATACCAGA
CGGTCAAATCACGGTCGGTCAGCGGATCGGATCAGGCTCCTTCGGGACTGTATATAAAGGTAAATGGCAC
GGCGACGTTGCGGTCAAAATGCTGAACGTTACAGCACCAACCCCCCAACAGCTTCAAGCGTTCAAGAACG
AAGTCGGGGTACTGCGCAAAACTCGGCATGTCAATATATTGCTGTTCATGGGTTACTCAACCAAGCCTCA
ACTCGCCATAGTTACCCAGTGGTGTGAAGGCAGCTCACTTTACCATCACCTGCACATAATAGAGACCAAG
TTCGAGATGATCAAACTCATTGACATTGCGCGGCAAACAGCGCAGGGGATGGACTATCTGCATGCAAAGT
CTATTATCCATAGAGACCTCAAGTCAAACAACATATTCTTGCACGAGGATCTCACCGTTAAAATTGGAGA
CTTTGGTCTCGCAACTGTTAAGTCACGGTGGAGTGGGTCACATCAGTTCGAGCAGCTGTCCGGCAGCATA
CTGTGGATGGCTCCAGAGGTCATTCGCATGCAGGATAAGAACCCTTATTCTTTCCAATCCGATGTTTATG
CATTTGGCATCGTCCTCTATGAGCTGATGACCGGACAACTCCCTTACAGCAACATCAACAATCGAGACCA
GATCATCTTCATGGTCGGGCGAGGATACCTCAGCCCCGATCTCTCAAAGGTTCGATCAAATTGCCCTAAA
GCGATGAAACGGCTTATGGCGGAGTGTTTGAAAAAGAAACGCGACGAACGCCCTTTGTTCCCTCAAATCT
TGGCATCAATCGAGTTGCTGGCTAGAAGTCTTCCAAAAATACACAGAAGCGCATCCGAGCCAAGCCTCAA
TCGGGCAGGATTCCAGACCGAGGATTTCTCTCTTTATGCCTGCGCATCTCCAAAGACACCCATACAGGCC
GGCGGGTACGGCGCCTTTCCTGTGCACTGAGAGCTCGCTGACTCCGCTAGCGCCGGTCTTAACTGATCAC
TGACGCGTTGGAATCAGAGAGACTGCCCCTCTCCCTCTCCCCCCCCTAACGTTACTGGCCGAAGCCGCTT
GGAATAAGGCCGGTGTGCGTTTGTCTATATGTTATTTTCCACCATATTGCCGTCTTTTGGCAATGTGAGG
GCCCGGAAACCTGGCCCTGTCTTCTTGACGAGCATTCCTAGGGGTCTTTCCCCTCTCGCCAAAGGAATGC
AAGGTCTGTTGAATGTCGTGAAGGAAGCAGTTCCTCTGGAAGCTTCTTGAAGACAAACAACGTCTGTAGC
GACCCTTTGCAGGCAGCGGAACCCCCCACCTGGCGACAGGTGCCTCTGCGGCCAAAAGCCACGTGTATAA
GATACACCTGCAAAGGCGGCACAACCCCAGTGCCACGTTGTGAGTTGGATAGTTGTGGAAAGAGTCAAAT
GGCTCTCCTCAAGCGTATTCAACAAGGGGCTGAAGGATGCCCAGAAGGTACCCCATTGTATGGGATCTGA
TCTGGGGCCTCGGTGCACATGCTTTACATGTGTTTAGTCGAGGTTAAAAAAACGTCTAGGCCCCCCGAAC
CACGGGGACGTGGTTTTCCTTTGAAAAACACGATGATAATATGGCCACAACCATGGTGAGCAAGGGCGAG
GAGGATAACATGGCCATCATCAAGGAGTTCATGCGCTTCAAGGTGCACATGGAGGGCTCCGTGAACGGCC
ACGAGTTCGAGATCGAGGGCGAGGGCGAGGGCCGCCCCTACGAGGGCACCCAGACCGCCAAGCTGAAGGT
GACCAAGGGTGGCCCCCTGCCCTTCGCCTGGGACATCCTGTCCCCTCAGTTCATGTACGGCTCCAAGGCC
TACGTGAAGCACCCCGCCGACATCCCCGACTACTTGAAGCTGTCCTTCCCCGAGGGCTTCAAGTGGGAGC
GCGTGATGAACTTCGAGGACGGCGGCGTGGTGACCGTGACCCAGGACTCCTCCCTGCAGGACGGCGAGTT
CATCTACAAGGTGAAGCTGCGCGGCACCAACTTCCCCTCCGACGGCCCCGTAATGCAGAAGAAGACCATG
GGCTGGGAGGCCTCCTCCGAGCGGATGTACCCCGAGGACGGCGCCCTGAAGGGCGAGATCAAGCAGAGGC
TGAAGCTGAAGGACGGCGGCCACTACGACGCTGAGGTCAAGACCACCTACAAGGCCAAGAAGCCCGTGCA
GCTGCCCGGCGCCTACAACGTCAACATCAAGTTGGACATCACCTCCCACAACGAGGACTATACCATCGTG
GAACAGTACGAACGCGCCGAGGGCCGCCACTCCACCGGCGGCAGCGGAGCTACTAACTTCAGCCTGCTGA
AGCAGGCTGGAGACGTGGAGGAGAACCCTGGACCTACCGAGTACAAGCCCACGGTGCGCCTCGCCACCCG
CGACGACGTCCCCAGGGCCGTACGCACCCTCGCCGCCGCGTTCGCCGACTACCCCGCCACGCGCCACACC
GTCGATCCGGACCGCCACATCGAGCGGGTCACCGAGCTGCAAGAACTCTTCCTCACGCGCGTCGGGCTCG
ACATCGGCAAGGTGTGGGTCGCGGACGACGGCGCCGCGGTGGCGGTCTGGACCACGCCGGAGAGCGTCGA
AGCGGGGGCGGTGTTCGCCGAGATCGGCCCGCGCATGGCCGAGTTGAGCGGTTCCCGGCTGGCCGCGCAG
CAACAGATGGAAGGCCTCCTGGCGCCGCACCGGCCCAAGGAGCCCGCGTGGTTCCTGGCCACCGTCGGCG
TCTCGCCCGACCACCAAGGAAAGGGATTGGGATCAGCAGTTGTTCTCCCTGGAGTCGAGGCAGCTGAACG
GGCTGGCGTCCCTGCTTTTCTCGAAACCTCTGCTCCTCGCAATCTCCCCTTTTATGAGCGCCTTGGATTT
ACTGTCACCGCCGACGTCGAGGTGCCCGAAGGACCGCGCACCTGGTGCATGACCCGCAAGTAATAGGATC
ATAATCAGCCATACCACATTTGTAGAGGTTTTACTTGCTTTAAAAAACCTCCCACACCTCCCCCTGAACC
TGAAACATAAAATGAATGCATTGTTGTTGTTAACTTGTTTATTGCAGCTTATAATGGTTACAAATAAAGC
AATAGCATCACAAATTTCACAAATAAAGCATTTTTTTCACTGCATTCTAGTTGTGGTTTGTCCAAACTCA
TCAATGTATCTTAGGAGATCCCCTTTAGTGAGGGTTAATTTCGAGCTTGGCGTAATCATGGTCATAGCTG
TTTCCTGTGTGAAATTGTTATCCGCTCACAATTCCACACAACATACGAGCCGGAAGCATAAAGTGTAAAG
CCTGGGGTGCCTAATGAGTGAGCTAACTCACATTAATTGCGTTGCGCTCACTGCCCGCTTTCCAGTCGGG
AAACCTGTCGTGCCAGCTGCATTAATGAATCGGCCAACGCGCGGGGAGAGGCGGTTTGCGTATTGGGCGC
TCTTCCGCTTCCTCGCTCACTGACTCGCTGCACTCGGTCGTTCGGCTGCGGCGAGCGGTATCAGCTCACT
CAAAGGCGGTAATACGGTTATCCACAGAATCAGGGGATAACGCAGGAAAGAACATGTGAGCAAAAGGCCA
GCAAAAGGCCAGGAACCGTAAAAAGGCCGCGTTGCTGGCGTTTTTCCATAGGCTCCGCCCCCCTGACGAG
CATCACAAAAATCGACGCTCAAGTCAGAGGTGGCGAAACCCGACAGGACTATAAAGATACCAGGCGTTTC
CCCCTGGAAGCTCCCTCGTGCGCTCTCCTGTTCCGACCCTGCCGCTTACCGGATACCTGTCCGCCTTTCT
CCCTTCGGGAAGCGTGGCGCTTTCTCATAGCTCACGCTGTAGGTATCTCAGTTCGGTGTAGGTCGTTCGC
TCCAAGCTGGGCTGTGTGCACGAACCCCCCGTTCAGCCCGACCGCTGCGCCTTATCCGGTAACTATCGTC
TTGAGTCCAACCCGGTAAGACACGACTTATCGCCACTGGCAGCAGCCACTGGTAACAGGATTAGCAGAGC
GAGGTATGTAGGCGGTGCTACAGAGTTCTTGAAGTGGTGGCCTAACTACGGCTACACTAGAAGAACAGTA
TTTGGTATCTGCGCTCTGCTGAAGCCAGTTACCTTCGGAAAAAGAGTTGGTAGCTCTTGATCCGGCAAAC
AAACCACCGCTGGTAGCGGTGGTTTTTTTGTTTGCAAGCAGCAGATTACGCGCAGAAAAAAAGGATCTCA
AGAAGATCCTTTGATCTTTTCTACGGGGTCTGACGCTCAGTGGAACGAAAACTCACGTTAAGGGATTTTG
GTCATGAGATTATCAAAAAGGATCTTCACCTAGATCCTTTTAAATTAAAAATGAAGTTTTAAATCAATCT
AAAGTATATATGAGTAAACTTGGTCTGACAGTTACCAATGCTTAATCAGTGAGGCACCTATCTCAGCGAT
CTGTCTATTTCGTTCATCCATAGTTGCCTGACTCCCCGTCATGTAGATAACTACGATACGGGAGGGCTTA
CCATCTGGCCCCAGTGCTGCAATGATACCGCGAGACCCACGCTCACCGGCTCCAGATTTATCAGCAATAA
ACCAGCCAGCCGGAAGGGCCGAGCGCAGAAGTGGTCCTGCAACTTTATCCGCCTCCATCCAGTCTATTAA
TTGTTGTCGGGAAGCTAGAGTAAGTAGTTCGCCAGTTAATAGTTTGCGCAACGTTGTTGCCATTGCTACA
GGCATCGTGGTGTCACGCTCGTCGTTTGGTATGGCTTCATTCAGCTCCGGTTCCCAACGATCAAGGCGAG
TTACATGATCCCCCATGTTGTGCAAAAAAGCGGTTAGCTCCTTCGGTCCTCCGATCGTTGTCAGAAGTAA
GTTGGCCGCAGTGTTATCACTCATGGTTATGGCAGCACTGCATAATTCTCTTACTGTCATGCCATCCGTA
AGATGCTTTTCTGTGACTGGTGAGTACTCAACCAAGTCATTCTGAGAATAGTGTATGCGGCGACCGAGTT
GCTCTTGCCCGGCGTCAATACGGGATAATACCGCGCCACATAGCAGAACTTTAAAAGTGCTCATCATTGG
AAAACGTTCTTCGGGGCGAAAACTCTCAAGGATCTTACCGCTGTTGAGATCCAGTTCGATGTAACCCACT
CGTGCACCCAACTGATCTTCAGCATCTTTTACTTTCACCAGCGTTTCTGGGTGAACAAAAACAGGAAGGC
AAAATGCCGCAAAAAAGGGAATAAGGGCGACACGGAAATGTTGAATACTCATACTCTTCCTTTTTCAATA
TTATTGAAGCATTTATCAGGGTTATTGTCTCATGAGCGGATACATATTTGAATGTATTTAGAAAAATAAA
CAAATAGGGGTTCCGCGCACATTTCCCCGAAAAGTGCCACCTAAATTGTAAGCGTTAATATTTTGTTAAA
ATTCGCGTTAAATTTTTGTTAAATCAGCTCATTTTTTAACCAATAGGCCGAAATCGGCAAAATCCCTTAT
AAATCAAAAGAATAGACCGAGATAGGGT
[37 nt withheld, positions 7449-7485]
AAAGAACGTGGACTCCAACGTCAAAGG
[49 nt withheld, positions 7513-7561]
T
[91 nt withheld, positions 7563-7653]
G
[124 nt withheld, positions 7655-7778]
CCCATTCGCCATTCAGGCTGCGCAACTGTTGGGAAGGGCGATCGGTGCGGGCCTCTTCGCTATTACGCCA
GCTGGCGAAAGGGGGATGTGCTGCAAGGCGATTAAGTTGGGTAACGCCAGGGTTTT
